Addgene plasmid #15630: OE2-M71
Depositing lab: Peter Mombaerts. Depositing organization: Rockefeller University. Publication: Axon guidance of mouse olfactory sensory neurons by odorant receptors and the beta2 adrenergic receptor. Feinstein P, Bozza T, Rodriguez I, Vassalli A, Mombaerts P. Cell. 2004 Jun 11. 117(6):833-46. 10.1016/j.cell.2004.05.013 PubMed 15186782.
Backbone
  Vector backbone: pBS
  Backbone size w/o insert (bp): 3000
  Vector type: high copy number
Growth in bacteria
  Bacterial resistance: Ampicillin, 100 μg/mL
  Growth temperature: 37°C
  Growth strain: DH5alpha
  Copy number: High Copy
Gene/Insert
  Gene/Insert name: OE2-M71-IRES-tauGFP ACNF TV
  Species: M. musculus (mouse)
  Insert size (bp): 22000
  Cloning method: Restriction Enzyme
  Sequencing primers: 5′ M13; 3′ reverse
Terms and licenses: Academic/Nonprofit Terms; Industry Terms: Not Available to Industry
How to cite: OE2-M71 was a gift from Peter Mombaerts (Addgene plasmid # 15630 ; http://n2t.net/addgene:15630 ; RRID:Addgene_15630)
