[The description below was written by a language model from this plasmid's Addgene catalogue record.]
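Description:
OE2-M71 is a mouse gene-targeting vector built on the pBS (pBluescript-type) cloning backbone, a high-copy bacterial plasmid of about 3 kb that is propagated in E. coli under ampicillin selection. It carries a very large mouse-derived insert of roughly 22 kb, recorded as "OE2-M71-IRES-tauGFP ACNF TV", which was introduced by restriction enzyme cloning. No feature table is available, so the exact arrangement of elements, the extent of any homology arms and the regulatory sequences driving expression are not stated in the record.

The insert name indicates the design. M71 is a mouse odorant receptor gene, and "TV" most likely stands for targeting vector, implying that the insert contains genomic sequence intended for homologous recombination in mouse embryonic stem cells. The IRES-tauGFP portion is a bicistronic reporter: an internal ribosome entry site allows a second protein to be translated from the same transcript as the receptor coding sequence. The tau-GFP fusion binds microtubules, so it labels axons along their length and allows the projections of expressing neurons to be traced. ACNF is probably the self-excising, loxP-flanked neo selection cassette used in such vectors, which allows drug selection of targeted cells and is then removed by Cre in the male germline. The record itself does not define this term, nor does it explain what "OE2" refers to.

The associated study concerns axon guidance of mouse olfactory sensory neurons by odorant receptors. The construct therefore appears intended for generating mice with a modified, GFP-marked odorant receptor locus, in which axonal targeting to the olfactory bulb can be visualised.
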