>Addgene plasmid #15630 | OE2-M71 | addgene partial sequence | sequence record 22077 | 15630 with M13F
TGGAGCTCACCGCGGTGGCGGCCCGGTCGACTCGATCGCCCTCCTCCTCCTCCCTGTGTGCATCCCCCAT
GCTTCCATGAGGCCAGCTTCTCCTGCGTTCTCCAGCGTCATGAGAAGGCCTCTGGCCAGCCCCAATTATC
TTCTGGTGCACAGAGCGTAATTATTTGCTTCCTGTAAGCATGCGTAACAGAACTCGGAGTTTGGACGGCT
TTCCATACGGTAATCCAATTCGTCCATGCCGTCCTAACACGATTACAGGCACTGGCTATATCTTTGCTCT
TCACCTGATAAGGCTGCTGCAGAGGCGCGGGATGGTCTGCGTCAACATCCCTCCTGGAGTATAGCTTCTG
ACAGCCCTGCTTCCAGCCCCTCCCTCCAGCCCTGCATTTTCATAGCAACCAGCTGCCTGCCGCTGCCTGC
CCCTAGCAGGCAGCACCAAACAGCTTCAGCCCTAGCAAGAGCTGATGAGAATCTGAGCTGGTTAAGAGTG
CTGCGGAAGTCATTGTGGGCCTGTGGCTTGTTTTCCAACCCAATTCTACACCCGTCTGGCCTGGTCACCC
TGTGGGCCTTACCCAGCCAGCCCAGGCAGCCATAAATCTCTGTAGGCATCCT
