>Addgene plasmid #15630 | OE2-M71 | addgene partial sequence | sequence record 22078 | 15630 with M13R
TTAACCCTCACTAAAGGGAACAAAGCTGGGTACCGGGCCCCCCCTCGACTCGATCCTGGAGGTTGGAGAA
AGGCTCAAGGCCCAGCGACCCCGGGGCACCGAAGAGAGGAGGGCCGGCAGCTTCTGAAACTAAGCTCTGG
AGGTGTGGACACAAAATCGCGGGACTTTGCCTCATTGCTCCTCACCCCTTCAAAATACCGAAGGCTCCAG
TGACGTAACTAGGTAACCTGGGCCTGGAGCCCTGTGCCCCTAGAAGGCGCAGCTCTCACCGGAGCCTGTG
TACCTCTGATACTCCCACGGCTGCTTCCAGGAATTTCTGGCTAGGGCTTCTCAACGCAGGAAATGAAGTT
TATTACTTTTGGAAGGATGGTTGCGGCGTTGGCTGTCGAGCAAGAAAGAACACATATAGGGTACCCCGGA
CATCGGATAGGTGCTGCCTCTGTGGCACCTGGTGCCCTGTATCCCTAGTACCCTGCGATACAATTTAGTG
AAAAATTCAAGGGGGTAGATCAGAAGCCAGAACCAGGTCACCCCTCCCCCCCTTCCAGGCCCTGCTCCAC
ACCGAGTTGGGGGCAGGGAATGGAGG
